>Addgene plasmid #51275 | Thy1.2-NLS_HA_Dre-P2A-BFP | depositor full sequence | sequence record 77900 | Thy1.2-NLS_HA_Dre-P2A-BFP sequence 11053 bps
CGAGCTCGAATTCAGAGACCGGGAACCAAACTAGCCTTTAAAAAACATAAGTACAGGAGCCAGCAAGATG
GCTCAGTGGGTAAAGGTGCCTACCAGCAAGCCTGACAGCCTGAGTTCAGTCCCCACGAACTACGTGGTAG
GAGAGGACCAACCAACTCTGGAAATCTGTTCTGCAAACACATGCTCACACACACACACACAAATAGTATA
AACAATTTTAAATTTCATTTAAAAATAATTTGTAAACAAAATCATTAGCACAGGTTTTAGAAAGAGCCTC
TTGGTGACATCAAGTTGATGCTGTAGATGGGGTATCATTCCTGAGGACCCAAAACCGGGTCTCAGCCTTT
CCCCATTCTGAGAGTTCTCTCTTTTCTCAGCCACTAGCTGAAGAGTAGAGTGGCTCAGCACTGGGCTCTT
GAGTTCCCAAGTCCTACAACTGGTCAGCCTGACTACTAACCAGCCATGAAGAAACAAGGAGTGGATGGGC
TGAGTCTGCTGGGATGGGAGTGGAGTTAGTAAGTGGCCATGGATGTAATGACCCCAGCAATGCTGGCTAG
AAGGCATGCCTCCTTTCCTTGTCTGGAGACGGAACGGGATCATCTTGTACTCACAGAAGGGAGAACATTC
TAGCTGGTTGGGCCAAAATGTGCAAGTTCACCTGGAGGTGGTGGTGCATGCTTTTAACTCCAGTACTCAG
GAGGCAGGGCCAGGTGGATCTCTGTGAGTTCAAGACCAGCCTGCACTATGGAGAGAGTTTTGGGACAGCC
AGAGTTACACAGAAAAATCCTGGTGGAAAATCTGAAAGAAAGAGAGAAAGAAAGAAAGAAAGAAAGAAAG
AAAGAAAGAAAGAAAGAAAGAAAGAAAGAAAGAAAGAAAGGAAGAAAGAAAGAAAGAGTGGCAGGCAGGC
AGGCAGGAGGAAGGAAGGAAGGAAGGAAGGAAGGAAGGAAGGAAGGAAGGAAGGAAGGAAGGAAGGAAGG
AAAATAGGTGCGACTTCAAGATCCGGAGTTACAAGCAGAATGCACTGTTTCCCTAACAGGGCCAAGTGTT
TTGAGTAACTGAAGGTGGGCATGATGCCTGGGAAGCAGAAACAAGCCAGGCAGATGCACCCCTTGCCTTG
CTTCCGAAGGGCTGCAGTAGCATGGAAAACATGGAAAACAACCAATCCATTCCCTTTGCTGATATAACAG
GCTCCAAAGCCAAAACCTGTCACTGGAGGCTCAAGAGCAGATCTCCAGCCAAGAGGCAAAGGAATGGGGG
AAGCTGGAGGGCCTCCCTCTGGTTATCCAGGCTTCTGAAGGTTCAAGCAAAGAAAGGGTTACAACCTTAA
AAGGAGAGCGTCCCGGGGTATGGGTAGAAGACTGCTCCACCCCGACCCCCAGGGTCCCTAACCGTCTTTT
CCCTGGGCGAGTCAGCCCAATCACAGGACTGAGAGTGCCTCTTTAGTAGCAGCAAGCCACTTCGGACACC
CAAATGGAACACCTCCAGTCAGCCCTCGCCGACCACCCCACCCCCTCCATCCTTTTCCCTCAGCCTCCGA
TTGGCTGAATCTAGAGTCCCTCCCTGCTCCCCCCTCTCTCCCCACCCCTGGTAAAACTGCGGGCTTCAGG
CTGGGTGCAGCAACTGGAGGCGTTGGCGACCAGGAGGAGGCTGCAGCTAGGGGAGTCCAGGTGAGAGCAG
GCCGACGGGAGGGACCCGCACATGCAAGGACCGCCGCAGGGCGAGGATGCAAGCCTTCCCCAGCTACAGT
TTTGGGAAAGGATACCAGGGCGCTCCTATATGGGGGCGCGGGAACCTGGGGAAAGAAGGTGCTCCCAGGT
CGAGGTGGGAGAGGAAGGCAGTGCGGGGTCACGGGCTTTCTCCCTGCTAACGGACGCTTTCGAAGAGTGG
GTGCCGGAGAGAACCATGAGGAAGGACATCAAGGACAGCCTTTGGTCCCCAAGCTCAAATCGCTTTAGTG
GTGCGAATAGAGGGAGGAGGTGGGTGGCAAACTGGAGGGAGTCCCCAGCGGTGACCTCGTGGCTGGCTGG
TGCGGGGCACCAGGTAAGAAACGCAATGTTGCGGGAGGGGACTGGGTGGCAGGCGCGGGGGAGGGGAAAG
CTAGAAAGGATGCGAGGGAGCGGAGGGGGGAGGGAGCGGGGGAATCTCAACTGGTAGAGGAAAGTTAAAA
TGAGGAAATAGCATCAGGGTGGGGTTAGCCAAGCCGGGCCTCAGGGAAAGGGCGCAAAGTTTGTCTGGGT
GTGGGCTTAGGTGGGCTGGGTATGAGATTCGGGGCGCCGAAAACACTGCTGCGCCTCTGCCAAATCACGC
TACCCCTGTATCTAGTTCTGCTAGGCTTCTCCAGCCCCAGCCCCAATTCTTTTCTCAGTGTCCCCTTCCC
TCCCCTGAATCTCAAGCCCACACTCCCTCCTCCATAACCCACTGTTATCAAATCTAAGTCATTTGCCACC
CAACAACCATCAGGAGGCGGAAGCAGACGGGAGGAGTTTGAGATCAACTTGGGCTACATCACGAGTTCCA
AGCTCACCAAGGCTTCTTAAGGAGACCTTGTCTCTAAAATTAATTAATTAATTAATTAATAGTCCCCTTT
CTCTGCCACAGAACCTTGGGATCTGGCTCCTGGTCGCAGCTCCCCCCACCCCAGGCTGACATTCACTGCC
ATAGCCCATCCGGAAATCCTAGTCTATTCCCCATGGATCTTGAACTGCAGAGAGAATGGCAGAGTGGCCC
GCCCTGTGCAAAGGATGTTCCTAGCCTAGGTGGAGCTCGCGAACTCGGAGACTGTGCCTCTCTTGGGCAA
GGACAGGCTAGACAGCCTGCCGGTGTTGAGCTAGGGCACTGTGGGGAAGGCAGAGAACCTGTGCAGGGCA
CGCAATGAACACAGGACCAGAAAACTGCAGCCCTAGGAACACTCAAGAGCTGGCCATTTGCAAGCATCTC
TGGCCTCCGTGCTTCTCACTCATGTCCCATGTCTTATACAGGCCTCTGTGGCACCTCGCTTGCCTGATCT
CATCCCTAGCCGTTAAGCTTTCTGCATGACTTATCACTTGGGGCATAATGCTGGATACCTACCATTTTCT
TAGACCCCATCAAAATCCTATTTGAGTGTACGGTTCGGAGAACTCCTTATTTATCCGGTAAATGTCTTTT
ACTCTGCTCTCAGGGAGCTGAGGCAGGACATTCCTGAGATACATTGGGAGAGGAATACAGTTTCAATAAA
ATAATAGGTTGGGTGGAGGTACATGCCTATAATGCCACCACTCAGGAAATGGTGGCAGCTTCGTGAGTTT
GAGGCCAACCCAAGAAACATAGTGAAACCCTGTCAGTAAATAAGTAAGCAAGTATTTGAGTATCTACTAT
ATGCTAGGGCTGACCTGGACATTAGGGGTCATCTTCTGAACAAACTAGTGCTTGAGGGAGGTATTTGGGG
TTTTTGTTTGTTTAATGGATCTGAATGAGTTCCAGAGACTGGCTACACAGCGATATGACTGAGCTTAACA
CCCCTAAAGCATACAGTCAGACCAATTAGACAATAAAAGGTATGTATAGCTTACCAAATAAAAAAATTGT
ATTTTCAAGAGAGTGTCTGTCTGTGTAGCCCTGGCTGTTCTTGAACTCACTCTGTAGACCAGGCTGGCCT
GGAAATCCATCTGCCTCTGCCTCTCTGCCTCTCTGCCTCTCTGCCTCTCTCTCTGCCTCTCTCTGCCTCT
CTCTGCCCCTCTCTGCCCCTCTCTGCCCCTCTCTGCCGCCCTCTGCCTTTTGCCCTCTGCCCTCTGTTCT
CTGGCCTCTGCCCTCTCCCTGCCTTCTCCCTCTGCCTCTGCCTCTTGAGTGCTGGAATCAAAGGTGTGAG
CTCTATAGGTCTTAAGTTCCAGAAGAAACGTAATGAAGTCACCCAGCAGGAGGTGCTCAGGGACAGCAAG
ACACACACACCCAGGACACTAGGCTCCCACTTCCTTGGCTTTCTCTGAGTGGCAAAGGACCTTAGGCAGT
GTCACTCCCTAAGAGAAGGGGATAAAGAGAGGGGCTGAGGTATTCATCATGTGCTCCGTGGATCTCAAGC
CCTCAAGGTAAATGGGGACCCACCTGTCCTACCAGCTGGCTGACCTGTAGCTTTCCCCACCACAGAATCC
AAGTCGGAACTCTTGGCACCTAGAGGATCTCGAGCCGCCACCATGCCTAAGAAGAAGAGGAAGGTTTACC
CATACGATGTTCCAGATTACGCTGGATCCTCTGAGCTGATTATTAGTGGTTCATCTGGTGGATTCCTGCG
AAACATCGGCAAAGAGTATCAGGAGGCCGCTGAAAACTTCATGAGGTTTATGAATGACCAGGGGGCGTAC
GCTCCTAACACTTTGAGGGATTTGAGGTTGGTCTTTCATAGCTGGGCCAGATGGTGCCATGCTCGGCAGC
TTGCATGGTTTCCAATTAGTCCTGAAATGGCACGCGAATACTTTCTTCAGTTGCACGATGCAGACCTGGC
CTCCACTACCATCGACAAGCACTATGCTATGCTTAATATGCTTCTGTCCCACTGCGGACTGCCACCCTTG
TCCGACGACAAGTCAGTGAGTCTTGCCATGAGAAGAATTAGAAGAGAAGCCGCAACCGAAAAGGGTGAGA
GGACAGGACAGGCAATCCCCCTGCGCTGGGACGACCTGAAGCTGCTGGATGTGCTGCTCAGCAGGAGCGA
GCGGCTGGTCGACCTGCGCAACAGGGCTTTCCTGTTCGTAGCCTATAACACCCTCATGAGAATGTCTGAA
ATATCACGCATCAGGGTTGGGGACTTGGATCAGACAGGAGACACAGTGACCCTGCACATCAGTCACACTA
AGACAATCACCACAGCTGCGGGCCTTGACAAAGTGCTCTCCCGGCGAACCACAGCAGTGCTCAATGACTG
GCTGGACGTCAGTGGGCTTAGAGAACATCCAGACGCTGTGCTCTTCCCACCTATACACCGGTCAAACAAA
GCCCGCATTACTACCACGCCCCTGACCGCCCCTGCCATGGAGAAGATTTTCAGTGATGCCTGGGTGCTGC
TGAACAAACGGGACGCCACCCCCAATAAAGGGAGGTATAGGACCTGGACCGGCCATTCCGCCAGGGTGGG
TGCCGCAATAGACATGGCCGAGAAACAGGTGTCTATGGTCGAGATTATGCAGGAAGGGACATGGAAGAAG
CCTGAAACACTGATGCGGTATCTCAGAAGGGGCGGAGTGTCCGTGGGAGCCAATTCTCGACTGATGGATA
GCGGCAGCGGCGCCACGAACTTCTCTCTGTTAAAGCAAGCAGGCGACGTGGAAGAAAACCCCGGTCCCAG
CGAGCTGATTAAGGAGAACATGCACATGAAGCTGTACATGGAGGGCACCGTGGACAACCATCACTTCAAG
TGCACATCCGAGGGCGAAGGCAAGCCCTACGAGGGCACCCAGACCATGAGAATCAAGGTGGTCGAGGGCG
GCCCTCTCCCCTTCGCCTTCGACATCCTGGCTACTAGCTTCCTCTACGGCAGCAAGACCTTCATCAACCA
CACCCAGGGCATCCCCGACTTCTTCAAGCAGTCCTTCCCTGAGGGCTTCACATGGGAGAGAGTCACCACA
TACGAAGACGGGGGCGTGCTGACCGCTACCCAGGACACCAGCCTCCAGGACGGCTGCCTCATCTACAACG
TCAAGATCAGAGGGGTGAACTTCACATCCAACGGCCCTGTGATGCAGAAGAAAACACTCGGCTGGGAGGC
CTTCACCGAGACCCTGTACCCCGCTGACGGCGGCCTGGAAGGCAGAAACGACATGGCCCTGAAGCTCGTG
GGCGGGAGCCATCTGATCGCAAACATCAAGACCACATATAGATCCAAGAAACCCGCTAAGAACCTCAAGA
TGCCTGGCGTCTACTATGTGGACTACAGACTGGAAAGAATCAAGGAGGCCAACAACGAGACCTACGTCGA
GCAGCACGAGGTGGCAGTGGCCAGATACTGCGACCTCCCTAGCAAACTGGGGCACAAGCTGAATTAGGTC
AGAGCTCGAGGTCCTTCCTCTGCAGAGGTCTTGCTTCTCCCGGTCAGCTGACTCCCTCCCCAAGTCCTTC
AAATATCTCAGAACATGGGGAGAAACGGGGACCTTGTCCCTCCTAAGGAACCCCAGTGCTGCATGCCATC
ATCCCCCCCACCCTCGCCCCCACCCCCGCCACTTCTCCCTCCATGCATACCACTAGCTGTCATTTTGTAC
TCTGTATTTATTCTAGGGCTGCTTCTGATTATTTAGTTTGTTCTTTCCCTGGAGACCTGTTAGAACATAA
GGGCGTATGGTGGGTAGGGGAGGCAGGATATCAGTCCCCTGGGGCGAGTTCCTCCCTGCCAACCAAGCCA
GATGCCTGAAAGAGATATGGATGAGGGAAGTTGGACTGTGCCTGTACCTGGTACAGTCATACTCTGTTGA
AAGAATCATCGGGGAGGGGGGGGGGCTCAAGAGGGGAGAGCTCTCTGAGCCTTTGTGGACCATCCAATGA
GGATGAGGGCTTAGATTCTACCAGGTCATTCTCAGCCACCACACACAAGCGCTCTGCCATCACTGAAGAA
GCCCCCTAGGGCTCTTGGGCCAGGGCACACTCAGTAAAGATGCAGGTTCAGTCAGGGAATGATGGGGAAA
GGGGTAGGAGGTGGGGGAGGGATCACCCCCTCCTCTAAAACACGAGCCTGCTGTCTCCAAAGGCCTCTGC
CTGTAGTGAGGGTGGCAGAAGAAGACAAGGAGCCAGAACTCTGACTCCAGGATCTAAGTCCGTGCAGGAA
GGGGATCCTAGAACCATCTGGTTGGACCCAGCTTACCAAGGGAGAGCCTTTATTCCTTCTTTCCCTTGCC
CCTCTGTGCCAGCCCCTCTTGCTGTCCCTGATCCCCCAGACAGCGAGAGTCTTGCAACCTGCCTCTTCCA
AGACCTCCTAATCTCAGGGGCAGGCGGTGGAGTGAGATCCGGCGTGCACACTTTTTGGAAGATAGCTTTC
CCAAGGATCCTCTCCCCCACTGGCAGCTCTGCCTGTCCCATCACCATGTATAATACCACCACTGCTACAG
CATCTCACCGAGGAAAGAAAACTGCACAATAAAACCAAGCCTCTGGAGTGTGTCCTGGTGTCTGTCTCTT
CTGTGTCCTGGCGTCTGTCTCTTCTGTGTTCTTCCAAGGTCAGAAACAAAAACCACACACTTCAACCTGG
ATGGCTCGGCTGAGCACTTCTGTGTGCAGAAGGTCCAACCAGACTCTGGGGTACCCCGGCCCTCCCTATT
CCCTTGCCTCCTGTCTCCCGCTTTTTATAGCTCCCTATGCTGGGCTTCTCTGGAGAGTGAAATCTTTGCC
CAAATCAATGCGCATTCTCTCTGCTGAGTCATCTGGCGACAGCAGTTGAGTTCACCCGCCAACACATGGG
CCCAGCTATGTAGCCGAACCCTGGCTCTGGAAGTGCCAGGGACTTTGTGCATAAGTATGTACCATGCCCT
TTTTTCACAGTCCTAGCTCTGCAGAAGTGCAGCCTGAAGGCCTGTCTGCTGAGAGGACATGCCCTGGAGC
CCTGAAACAGGCACAGTGGGAGGAGGAACGGAGGATGACAGGCATCAGGCCCTCAGTCCAAAAGCAACCA
CTTGAGAATGGGCTGGAGTACGAAACATGGGGTCCCGTCCCTGGATCCCTCCTCAAAGAGTAATAAGTAA
AATATAAACAGGTACCCCAGGCCGTTCTGGGTTTGGGTTGTAATGGGATCCATTTGCAGAGAACTATTGA
GACAGCCCAGCCGTACTGTGACAGGCAATGTGGGGGAGGAGGTTGAATCACTTGGTATTTAGCATGAATA
GAATAATTCCCTGAACATTTTTCTTAAACATCCATATCTAAATTACCACCACTCGCTCCCAGTCTTCCTG
CCTTTGCGCCAGCCTCCTGTCTGGCCATGCCTGAAGAAGGCTGGAGAAGCCACCCACCTCAGGCCATGAC
ACTGCCAGCCACTTGGCAGGTGCAGCCAAACCTGAGCTGTCCCAGAAAGGGACATTCTCAAGACCCAGGC
ACCCTGATCAGCACTGACTTGGAGCTACAAGTGTCATGCCAGAAAAGTCTCTAAGAAAACCTTTTCAGGG
AAAAGGGGGTGACTCAACACCGGGCAAGTTTGGGAAGCCCCACCCTTCGAGTGATGGAAGAGCAGATAGG
AAGCCTCAGAAGAGAGACACCGGCACCCAGGTAACGTTCCTCATGTGGTCTCTGTCACACTAGGTGCTCT
TCCCTGGACATCTCCGTGACCACACTCTCAGTTCTTAGGGAGATGCGGGTGCTCTCTGAGGCTATCTCAG
AGTTGCAGATTCTGAGGCCTAGAGTGACTACAGTCAGCCTAGGAAGCCACAGAGGACTGTGGACCAGGAG
GGCAGAAGAGGAGAAGGGAAGAAAAACCATCAGATAGGACTTGCAATGAAACTAACCCAAGACAATCATA
ATGCAGACAGGAATGTTAAAGGCGTTCAGCAGCTGGCCATGACACCCATCTGTCCCTCTGGCCAAGTCAG
CAAGCCTGGAAGACCTGGGACTCCTGCCCATATGTCCTAAGCTCCCCACCCACCCACTCGTTCACTGTCC
TTATTCTCTCTCTACCTTCAGCCACTTAGTTTCCTACCTTAAGTCCTAGAATTGATCCTGGCGTAATAGC
GAAGAGGCCCGCACCGATCGCCCTTCCCAACAGTTGCGCAGCCTGAATGGCGAATGGCGCCTGATGCGGT
ATTTTCTCCTTACGCATCTGTGCGGTATTTCACACCGCATATGGTGCACTCTCAGTACAATCTGCTCTGA
TGCCGCATAGTTAAGCCAGCCCCGACACCCGCCAACACCCGCTGACGCGCCCTGACGGGCTTGTCTGCTC
CCGGCATCCGCTTACAGACAAGCTGTGACCGTCTCCGGGAGCTGCATGTGTCAGAGGTTTTCACCGTCAT
CACCGAAACGCGCGAGACGAAAGGGCCTCGTGATACGCCTATTTTTATAGGTTAATGTCATGATAATAAT
GGTTTCTTAGACGTCAGGTGGCACTTTTCGGGGAAATGTGCGCGGAACCCCTATTTGTTTATTTTTCTAA
ATACATTCAAATATGTATCCGCTCATGAGACAATAACCCTGATAAATGCTTCAATAATATTGAAAAAGGA
AGAGTATGAGTATTCAACATTTCCGTGTCGCCCTTATTCCCTTTTTTGCGGCATTTTGCCTTCCTGTTTT
TGCTCACCCAGAAACGCTGGTGAAAGTAAAAGATGCTGAAGATCAGTTGGGTGCACGAGTGGGTTACATC
GAACTGGATCTCAACAGCGGTAAGATCCTTGAGAGTTTTCGCCCCGAAGAACGTTTTCCAATGATGAGCA
CTTTTAAAGTTCTGCTATGTGGCGCGGTATTATCCCGTATTGACGCCGGGCAAGAGCAACTCGGTCGCCG
CATACACTATTCTCAGAATGACTTGGTTGAGTACTCACCAGTCACAGAAAAGCATCTTACGGATGGCATG
ACAGTAAGAGAATTATGCAGTGCTGCCATAACCATGAGTGATAACACTGCGGCCAACTTACTTCTGACAA
CGATCGGAGGACCGAAGGAGCTAACCGCTTTTTTGCACAACATGGGGGATCATGTAACTCGCCTTGATCG
TTGGGAACCGGAGCTGAATGAAGCCATACCAAACGACGAGCGTGACACCACGATGCCTGTAGCAATGGCA
ACAACGTTGCGCAAACTATTAACTGGCGAACTACTTACTCTAGCTTCCCGGCAACAATTAATAGACTGGA
TGGAGGCGGATAAAGTTGCAGGACCACTTCTGCGCTCGGCCCTTCCGGCTGGCTGGTTTATTGCTGATAA
ATCTGGAGCCGGTGAGCGTGGGTCTCGCGGTATCATTGCAGCACTGGGGCCAGATGGTAAGCCCTCCCGT
ATCGTAGTTATCTACACGACGGGGAGTCAGGCAACTATGGATGAACGAAATAGACAGATCGCTGAGATAG
GTGCCTCACTGATTAAGCATTGGTAACTGTCAGACCAAGTTTACTCATATATACTTTAGATTGATTTAAA
ACTTCATTTTTAATTTAAAAGGATCTAGGTGAAGATCCTTTTTGATAATCTCATGACCAAAATCCCTTAA
CGTGAGTTTTCGTTCCACTGAGCGTCAGACCCCGTAGAAAAGATCAAAGGATCTTCTTGAGATCCTTTTT
TTCTGCGCGTAATCTGCTGCTTGCAAACAAAAAAACCACCGCTACCAGCGGTGGTTTGTTTGCCGGATCA
AGAGCTACCAACTCTTTTTCCGAAGGTAACTGGCTTCAGCAGAGCGCAGATACCAAATACTGTCCTTCTA
GTGTAGCCGTAGTTAGGCCACCACTTCAAGAACTCTGTAGCACCGCCTACATACCTCGCTCTGCTAATCC
TGTTACCAGTGGCTGCTGCCAGTGGCGATAAGTCGTGTCTTACCGGGTTGGACTCAAGACGATAGTTACC
GGATAAGGCGCAGCGGTCGGGCTGAACGGGGGGTTCGTGCACACAGCCCAGCTTGGAGCGAACGACCTAC
ACCGAACTGAGATACCTACAGCGTGAGCTATGAGAAAGCGCCACGCTTCCCGAAGGGAGAAAGGCGGACA
GGTATCCGGTAAGCGGCAGGGTCGGAACAGGAGAGCGCACGAGGGAGCTTCCAGGGGGAAACGCCTGGTA
TCTTTATAGTCCTGTCGGGTTTCGCCACCTCTGACTTGAGCGTCGATTTTTGTGATGCTCGTCAGGGGGG
CGGAGCCTATGGAAAAACGCCAGCAACGCGGCCTTTTTACGGTTCCTGGCCTTTTGCTGGCCTTTTGCTC
ACATGTTCTTTCCTGCGTTATCCCCTGATTCTGTGGATAACCGTATTACCGCCTTTGAGTGAGCTGATAC
CGCTCGCCGCAGCCGAACGACCGAGCGCAGCGAGTCAGTGAGCGAGGAAGCGGAAGAGCGCCCAATACGC
AAACCGCCTCTCCCCGCGCGTTGGCCGATTCATTAATGCAGGATCGCGGCCGCGATCCCCGGG
Features (pLannotate 1.2.2; 10 found; start..end, strand, type, name):
   4197..4223    +  CDS            3xHA (fragment): three tandem HA epitope tags
   5262..5317    +  CDS            P2A (fragment): 2A peptide from porcine teschovirus-1 polyprotein Eukaryotic ribosomes fail to insert a peptide bond between the Gly and Pro residues, yielding separate polypeptides.
   5319..6014    +  CDS            TagBFP: TagBFP is a basic (constitutively fluorescent) blue fluorescent protein published in 2008, derived from Entacmaea quadricolor. It is reported to be a very rapidly-maturing monomer with very low acid sensitivity.
   8668..8734    +  CDS            lacZα (fragment): LacZα fragment of β-galactosidase; lacZ fragment
   8740..8839    -  misc_feature   bom (fragment): basis of mobility region from pBR322
   8941..8976    -  CDS            rop (fragment): Rop protein, which maintains plasmids at low copy number; rop
   9071..9175    +  promoter       AmpR promoter: bla
   9176..10036   +  CDS            AmpR: β-lactamase; bla; confers resistance to ampicillin, carbenicillin, and related antibiotics
  10207..10795   +  rep_origin     ori: high-copy-number ColE1/pMB1/pBR322/pUC origin of replication
  10978..11031   +  CDS            lacI (fragment): lac repressor; lacI; The lac repressor binds to the lac operator to inhibit transcription in E. coli. This inhibition can be relieved by adding lactose or isopropyl-β-D-thiogalactopyranoside (IPTG).
