[The description below was written by a language model from this plasmid's Addgene catalogue record and pLannotate feature annotations shown in this document.]
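Description:
Thy1.2-NLS_HA_Dre-P2A-BFP is an 11,053-nt mammalian expression plasmid built on the pTS(2) backbone, in which a bicistronic recombinase/reporter open reading frame has been placed into the Thy1.2 expression cassette. According to the record it derives in part from an earlier Thy1 promoter construct, and the insert was introduced as an XhoI fragment with both sites preserved. In bacteria it is maintained as a high-copy plasmid through a ColE1/pUC-type origin and selected with ampicillin via the β-lactamase gene and its native promoter. Short remnants of lacZα, lacI, rop and the pBR322 bom region are also annotated, and are leftovers of the cloning vector rather than functional parts.

The payload encodes the site-specific recombinase Dre fused at its N-terminus to a nuclear localisation signal and an HA epitope tag, followed by a P2A peptide and the blue fluorescent protein TagBFP. Ribosomal skipping at the P2A sequence yields the two proteins separately from a single transcript, so blue fluorescence marks cells that also express nuclear, HA-detectable Dre. The automated feature table picks up only the HA fragment, P2A and TagBFP within this unit. Neither the Dre coding region, which presumably occupies the gap between the HA and P2A annotations, nor the large Thy1.2 regulatory sequences flanking the insert are annotated. Thy1 expression cassettes are generally used to drive neuronal expression, often in transgenic mice, although the record does not state the delivery route. The stated purpose is co-expression of Dre and BFP under Thy1.2 control, and the associated work concerns binary recombinase systems for high-resolution conditional mutagenesis.
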