Addgene plasmid #51275: Thy1.2-NLS_HA_Dre-P2A-BFP
Purpose: Co-expression of the site-specific recombinase Dre and BFP under the control of the Thy1.2 expression cassette
Depositing lab: Pawel Pelczar. Depositing organization: University of Zurich. Publication: Binary recombinase systems for high-resolution conditional mutagenesis. Hermann M, Stillhard P, Wildner H, Seruggia D, Kapp V, Sanchez-Iranzo H, Mercader N, Montoliu L, Zeilhofer HU, Pelczar P. Nucleic Acids Res. 2014 Jan 9. 10.1093/nar/gkt1361 PubMed 24413561.
Backbone
  Vector backbone: pTS(2)
Growth in bacteria
  Bacterial resistance: Ampicillin, 100 μg/mL
  Growth temperature: 37°C
  Growth strain: DH5alpha
  Copy number: High Copy
Gene/Insert
  Gene/Insert name: NLS_HA_Dre-P2A-BFP
  Promoter: Thy1.2
  Cloning method: Restriction Enzyme; 5′ cloning site XhoI (not destroyed); 3′ cloning site XhoI (not destroyed)
  Sequencing primers: 5′ GAATCCAAGTCGGAACTCTTGGC
Resource information
  A portion of this plasmid was derived from a plasmid made by: Based on Thy1 promoter construct (https://www.addgene.org/20736/)
Terms and licenses: Academic/Nonprofit Terms; Industry Terms: Not Available to Industry
How to cite: Thy1.2-NLS_HA_Dre-P2A-BFP was a gift from Pawel Pelczar (Addgene plasmid # 51275 ; http://n2t.net/addgene:51275 ; RRID:Addgene_51275)
