>Addgene plasmid #51275 | Thy1.2-NLS_HA_Dre-P2A-BFP | addgene partial sequence | sequence record 79881 | Thy1-F1
AAGAGAGGGGCTGAGGTATTCATCATGTGCTCCGTGGATCTCAAGCCCTCAAGGTAAATGGGGACCCACC
TGTCCTACCAGCTGGCTGACCTGTAGCTTTCCCCACCACAGAATCCAAGTCGGAACTCTTGGCACCTAGA
GGATCTCGAGCCGCCACCATGCCTAAGAAGAAGAGGAAGGTTTACCCATACGATGTTCCAGATTACGCTG
GATCCTCTGAGCTGATTATTAGTGGTTCATCTGGTGGATTCCTGCGAAACATCGGCAAAGAGTATCAGGA
GGCCGCTGAAAACTTCATGAGGTTTATGAATGACCAGGGGGCGTACGCTCCTAACACTTTGAGGGATTTG
AGGTTGGTCTTTCATAGCTGGGCCAGATGGTGCCATGCTCGGCAGCTTGCATGGTTTCCAATTAGTCCTG
AAATGGCACGCGAATACTTTCTTCAGTTGCACGATGCAGACCTGGCCTCCACTACCATCGACAAGCACTA
TGCTATGCTTAATATGCTTCTGTCCCACTGCGGACTGCCACCCTTGTCCGACGACAAGTCAGTGAGTCTT
GCCATGAGAAGAATTAGAAGAGAAGCCGCAACCGAAAAGGGTGAGAGGACAGGACAGGCAATCCCCCTGC
GCTGGGACGACCTGAAGCTGCTGGATGTGCTGCTCAGCAGGAGCGAGCGGCTGGTCGACCTGCGCAACAG
GGCTTTCCTGTTCGTAGCCTATAACACCCTCATGAGAATGTCTGAAATATCACGCATCAGGGTTGGGGAC
TTGGATCAGACAGGAGACACAGTGACCCTGCACATCAGTCACACTAAGACAATCACCACAGCTGCGGGCC
TTGACAAAGTGCTCTCCCGGCGAACCACAGCAGTGCTCAATGACTGGCTGGACGTCAGTGGGCTTA
