>Addgene plasmid #51275 | Thy1.2-NLS_HA_Dre-P2A-BFP | addgene partial sequence | sequence record 79916 | Thy1-R 5'-GGGTTCCTTAGGAGGGACAA-3'
AGGACTTGGGGAGGGAGTCAGCTGACCGGGAGAAGCAAGACCTCTGCAGAGGAAGGACCTCGAGCTCTGA
CCTAATTCAGCTTGTGCCCCAGTTTGCTAGGGAGGTCGCAGTATCTGGCCACTGCCACCTCGTGCTGCTC
GACGTAGGTCTCGTTGTTGGCCTCCTTGATTCTTTCCAGTCTGTAGTCCACATAGTAGACGCCAGGCATC
TTGAGGTTCTTAGCGGGTTTCTTGGATCTATATGTGGTCTTGATGTTTGCGATCAGATGGCTCCCGCCCA
CGAGCTTCAGGGCCATGTCGTTTCTGCCTTCCAGGCCGCCGTCAGCGGGGTACAGGGTCTCGGTGAAGGC
CTCCCAGCCGAGTGTTTTCTTCTGCATCACAGGGCCGTTGGATGTGAAGTTCACCCCTCTGATCTTGACG
TTGTAGATGAGGCAGCCGTCCTGGAGGCTGGTGTCCTGGGTAGCGGTCAGCACGCCCCCGTCTTCGTATG
TGGTGACTCTCTCCCATGTGAAGCCCTCAGGGAAGGACTGCTTGAAGAAGTCGGGGATGCCCTGGGTGTG
GTTGATGAAGGTCTTGCTGCCGTAGAGGAAGCTAGTAGCCAGGATGTCGAAGGCGAAGGGGAGAGGGCCG
CCCTCGACCACCTTGATTCTCATGGTCTGGGTGCCCTCGTAGGGCTTGCCTTCGCCCTCGGATGTGCACT
TGAAGTGATGGTTGTCCACGGTGCCCTCCATGTACAGCTTCATGTGCATGTTCTCCTTAATCAGCTCGCT
GGGACCGGGGTTTTCTTCCACGTCGCCTGCTTGCTTTAACAGAGAGAAGTTCGTGGCGCCGCTGCCGCTA
TCCATCAGTCGAGAATTGGCTCCCACGGACACTCCGCCCCTTCTGAGATACCGCATCAGTGTTTC
